Addgene plasmid #61373: 4xnrUAS:GFP
Purpose: 4xnrUAS driving GFP
Depositing lab: Marnie Halpern. Depositing organization: Carnegie Institution for Science. Publication: Transgenerational analysis of transcriptional silencing in zebrafish. Akitake CM, Macurak M, Halpern ME, Goll MG. Dev Biol. 2011 Apr 15;352(2):191-201. doi: 10.1016/j.ydbio.2011.01.002. Epub 2011 Jan 9. PubMed 21223961.
Backbone
  Vector backbone: pBT2
  Backbone size w/o insert (bp): 4106
  Total vector size (bp): 5316
Growth in bacteria
  Bacterial resistance: Ampicillin, 100 μg/mL
  Growth temperature: 37°C
  Growth strain: DH10B
  Copy number: Unknown
Gene/Insert
  Gene/Insert name: 4xnr UAS:GFP
  Insert size (bp): 1210
  Cloning method: Unknown
  Sequencing primers: 5′ M13 20mer
Terms and licenses: Academic/Nonprofit Terms; Industry Terms: Not Available to Industry
How to cite: 4xnrUAS:GFP was a gift from Marnie Halpern (Addgene plasmid # 61373 ; http://n2t.net/addgene:61373 ; RRID:Addgene_61373)
