[The description below was written by a language model from this plasmid's Addgene catalogue record and pLannotate feature annotations shown in this document.]
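Description:
4xnrUAS:GFP is a Gal4-responsive GFP reporter plasmid built in the pBT2 backbone, which the feature table shows to be pBluescript-derived. It carries a high-copy ColE1/pUC-type origin and an ampicillin resistance gene (β-lactamase with its own promoter) for propagation and selection in E. coli. It also has an f1 phage origin, lacZα and lac promoter/operator remnants, and flanking T7 and T3 promoters around fragments of the pBluescript multiple cloning site. The catalogue lists a total size of about 5.3 kb, with a 1.2 kb insert, which agrees closely with the annotated sequence record.

The payload lies on the reverse strand and consists of upstream activating sequences (UAS, the binding sites for the yeast Gal4 transcription factor), followed by a minimal TATA-box promoter with low basal activity and the EGFP coding sequence. An SV40 polyadenylation signal is annotated just beyond the end of EGFP, although on the opposite strand. The name indicates four UAS copies, with "nr" presumably meaning non-repetitive. The automated annotation recognises only two partial UAS matches, which would be expected if the individual sites differ in sequence from the standard tandem repeat. EGFP should be expressed only where Gal4 or a Gal4-derived activator is present.

The associated publication concerns transcriptional silencing across generations in zebrafish, so the construct probably serves as a Gal4/UAS reporter transgene for comparing UAS designs and their susceptibility to silencing. Unannotated stretches flank the cassette on both sides. The record does not state what these regions contain or how the transgene is integrated into the genome.
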