Features (pLannotate 1.2.2; 20 found; start..end, strand, type, name):
     30..458     -  rep_origin     f1 ori (sequence partly withheld): f1 bacteriophage origin of replication; arrow indicates direction of (+) strand synthesis
    463..618     -  CDS            lacZα (fragment): LacZα fragment of β-galactosidase; lacZ fragment
    626..644     +  promoter       T7 promoter: promoter for bacteriophage T7 RNA polymerase
   1173..1197    +  misc_feature   MCS (fragment): pBluescript multiple cloning site
   1208..1291    +  CDS            large T antigen (fragment): large T antigen from SV40 (simian virus 40)
   1314..1448    +  polyA_signal   SV40 poly(A) signal: SV40 polyadenylation signal
   1468..1492    +  misc_feature   MCS (fragment): pBluescript multiple cloning site
   1493..2212    -  CDS            EGFP: the original enhanced GFP (Yang et al., 1996) mammalian codon-optimized
   2297..2314    -  promoter       minP (fragment): minimal TATA-box promoter with low basal activity
   2334..2351    -  protein_bind   5X UAS (fragment): five tandem copies of the "ScaI site" 17-mer CGGAGTACTGTCCTCCG, an upstream activating sequence (UAS) that efficiently binds yeast Gal4 (Webster et al., 1988; Pfeiffer et al., 2010) GAL4
   2389..2407    -  protein_bind   UAS (fragment): upstream activating sequence mediating Gal4-dependent induction Gal4
   2459..2524    +  misc_feature   MCS (fragment): pBluescript multiple cloning site
   3125..3143    -  promoter       T3 promoter: promoter for bacteriophage T3 RNA polymerase
   3188..3204    -  protein_bind   lac operator: The lac repressor binds to the lac operator to inhibit transcription in E. coli. This inhibition can be relieved by adding lactose or isopropyl-β-D-thiogalactopyranoside (IPTG). lac repressor encoded by lacI
   3212..3242    -  promoter       lac promoter: promoter for the E. coli lac operon
   3257..3278    -  protein_bind   CAP binding site: CAP binding activates transcription in the presence of cAMP. E. coli catabolite activator protein
   3291..3383    -  CDS            lacI (fragment): lac repressor; lacI; The lac repressor binds to the lac operator to inhibit transcription in E. coli. This inhibition can be relieved by adding lactose or isopropyl-β-D-thiogalactopyranoside (IPTG).
   3566..4154    -  rep_origin     ori: high-copy-number ColE1/pMB1/pBR322/pUC origin of replication
   4325..5185    -  CDS            AmpR: β-lactamase; bla; confers resistance to ampicillin, carbenicillin, and related antibiotics
   5186..5290    -  promoter       AmpR promoter: bla
>Addgene plasmid #61373 | 4xnrUAS:GFP | depositor full sequence | sequence record 99766 | 4xnrUAS:GFP sequence 5313 bps
CTAAATTGTAAGCGTTAATATTTTGTTAAAATTCGCGTTAAATTTTTGTTAAATCAGCTCATTTTTTAAC
CAATAGGCCGAAATCGGCAAAATCCCTTATAAATCAAAAGAATAGACCGAGATAGGGT
[37 nt withheld, positions 129-165]
AAAGAACGTGGACTCCAACGTCAAAGG
[49 nt withheld, positions 193-241]
T
[91 nt withheld, positions 243-333]
G
[124 nt withheld, positions 335-458]
CCCATTCGCCATTCAGGCTGCGCAACTGTTGGGAAGGGCGATCGGTGCGGGCCTCTTCGCTATTACGCCA
GCTGGCGAAAGGGGGATGTGCTGCAAGGCGATTAAGTTGGGTAACGCCAGGGTTTTCCCAGTCACGACGT
TGTAAAACGACGGCCAGTGAGCGCGCGTAATACGACTCACTATAGGGCGAATTGGAGCTCCAGAGGTGTA
AAAAGTACTCAAAAATTTTACTCAAGTGAAAGTACAAGTACTTAGGGAAAATTTTACTCAATTAAAAGTA
AAAGTATCTGGCTAGAATCTTACTTGAGTAAAAGTAAAAAAGTACTCCATTAAAATTGTACTTGAGTATT
AAGGAAGTAAAAGTAAAAGCAAGAAAGAAAACTAGAGATTCTTGTTTAAGCTTTTAATCTCAAAAAACAT
TAAATGAAATGCATACAAGGTTTTATCCTGCTTTAGAACTGTTTGTATTTAATTATCAAACTATAAGACA
GACAATCTAATGCCAGTACACGCTACTCAAAGTTGTAAAACCTCAGATTTAACTTCAGTAGAAGCTGATT
CTCAAAATTGTTAGTGTCAAGCCTAGCTCTTTTGGGGCTGAAAAGCAATCCTGCAGTGCTGAAAAGCCTC
TCACAGGCAGCCGATGCGGGAAGAGGTGTATTAGTCTTGATAGAGAGGCTGCAAATAGCAGGAAACGTGA
GCAGAGACAGATCTGCGGCCGCTCTAGAACTAGTGGATCTGATCTAGAGGATCATAATCAGCCATACCAC
ATTTGTAGAGGTTTTACTTGCTTTAAAAAACCTCCCACACCTCCCCCTGAACCTGAAACATAAAATGAAT
GCAATTGTTGTTGTTAACTTGTTTATTGCAGCTTATAATGGTTACAAATAAAGCAATAGCATCACAAATT
TCACAAATAAAGCATTTTTTTCACTGCATTCTAGTTGTGGTTTGTCCAAACTCATCAATGTATCTTATCA
TGTCTGGATCATCATCGATGAATTAATTCGAGCTCCACCGCGGTGGCGGCCGCTTTACTTGTACAGCTCG
TCCATGCCGAGAGTGATCCCGGCGGCGGTCACGAACTCCAGCAGGACCATGTGATCGCGCTTCTCGTTGG
GGTCTTTGCTCAGGGCGGACTGGGTGCTCAGGTAGTGGTTGTCGGGCAGCAGCACGGGGCCGTCGCCGAT
GGGGGTGTTCTGCTGGTAGTGGTCGGCGAGCTGCACGCTGCCGTCCTCGATGTTGTGGCGGATCTTGAAG
TTCACCTTGATGCCGTTCTTCTGCTTGTCGGCCATGATATAGACGTTGTGGCTGTTGTAGTTGTACTCCA
GCTTGTGCCCCAGGATGTTGCCGTCCTCCTTGAAGTCGATGCCCTTCAGCTCGATGCGGTTCACCAGGGT
GTCGCCCTCGAACTTCACCTCGGCGCGGGTCTTGTAGTTGCCGTCGTCCTTGAAGAAGATGGTGCGCTCC
TGGACGTAGCCTTCGGGCATGGCGGACTTGAAGAAGTCGTGCTGCTTCATGTGGTCGGGGTAGCGGCTGA
AGCACTGCACGCCGTAGGTCAGGGTGGTCACGAGGGTGGGCCAGGGCACGGGCAGCTTGCCGGTGGTGCA
GATGAACTTCAGGGTCAGCTTGCCGTAGGTGGCATCGCCCTCGCCCTCGCCGGACACGCTGAACTTGTGG
CCGTTTACGTCGCCGTCCAGCTCGACCAGGATGGGCACCACCCCGGTGAACAGCTCCTCGCCCTTGCTCA
CCATGGTGGCGACCGGTGGATCCACGCGTCTTCGAGGTCGAGGGAATTCGTGTGGAGGAGCTCAAAGTGA
GGCTGAGACGCGATGGGATCCATTATATACCCTCTAGAGTCGACCCTTGCACGCGTCGGAGGACAGTACT
CCGAGGAACTCTACGGAAGACTCTCCTCCGCCTGTGAAGACGGAGGGCTGTCACCCGCTAGGACTCACGG
ATTAGAAGCCACCGTGGAGGCCTAAGCTTGATGGCCGCGTGATCCCCCGGGCTGCAGGAATTCGATATCA
AGCTTATCGATACCGTCGACCTCGAGGGGGGGCCCGCGGGAGACAGAGGACACATTTCATCTTGAATGAA
TCTTTATTTACACCACTTAAAGAAAAGAATTCGCGAAGATACGGCCACGGGTGCTCTTGATCCTGTGGCT
GATTTTGGACTGTGCTGCTCGCAGCTGCTGATGAATCACATACTTCCTCCATTTTCTTCCACTGATTGAC
TGTTATAATTTCCCTAATTTCCAGGTCAAGGTGCTGTGCATTGTGGTAATAGATGTGACATGACGTCACT
TCCAAAGGACCAATGAACATGTCTGACCAATTTCATATAATGTGAAAACGATTTTCATAGGCAGAATAAA
TAACATTTAAATTAAACTGGGCATCAGCGCAATTCAATTGGTTTGGTAATAGCAAGGGAAAATAGAATGA
AGTGATCTCCAAAAAATAAGTACTTTTTGACTGTAAATAAAATTGTAAGGAGTAAAAAGTACTTTTTTTT
CTAAAAAAATGTAATTAAGTAAAAGTAAAAGTATTGATTTTTAATTGTACTCAAGTAAAGTAAAAATCCC
CAAAAATAATACTTAAGTACAGTAATCAAGTAAAATTACTCAAGTACTTTACACCTCTGGGTACCAGCTT
TTGTTCCCTTTAGTGAGGGTTAATTGCGCGCTTGGCGTAATCATGGTCATAGCTGTTTCCTGTGTGAAAT
TGTTATCCGCTCACAATTCCACACAACATACGAGCCGGAAGCATAAAGTGTAAAGCCTGGGGTGCCTAAT
GAGTGAGCTAACTCACATTAATTGCGTTGCGCTCACTGCCCGCTTTCCAGTCGGGAAACCTGTCGTGCCA
GCTGCATTAATGAATCGGCCAACGCGCGGGGAGAGGCGGTTTGCGTATTGGGCGCTCTTCCGCTTCCTCG
CTCACTGACTCGCTGCGCTCGGTCGTTCGGCTGCGGCGAGCGGTATCAGCTCACTCAAAGGCGGTAATAC
GGTTATCCACAGAATCAGGGGATAACGCAGGAAAGAACATGTGAGCAAAAGGCCAGCAAAAGGCCAGGAA
CCGTAAAAAGGCCGCGTTGCTGGCGTTTTTCCATAGGCTCCGCCCCCCTGACGAGCATCACAAAAATCGA
CGCTCAAGTCAGAGGTGGCGAAACCCGACAGGACTATAAAGATACCAGGCGTTTCCCCCTGGAAGCTCCC
TCGTGCGCTCTCCTGTTCCGACCCTGCCGCTTACCGGATACCTGTCCGCCTTTCTCCCTTCGGGAAGCGT
GGCGCTTTCTCATAGCTCACGCTGTAGGTATCTCAGTTCGGTGTAGGTCGTTCGCTCCAAGCTGGGCTGT
GTGCACGAACCCCCCGTTCAGCCCGACCGCTGCGCCTTATCCGGTAACTATCGTCTTGAGTCCAACCCGG
TAAGACACGACTTATCGCCACTGGCAGCAGCCACTGGTAACAGGATTAGCAGAGCGAGGTATGTAGGCGG
TGCTACAGAGTTCTTGAAGTGGTGGCCTAACTACGGCTACACTAGAAGGACAGTATTTGGTATCTGCGCT
CTGCTGAAGCCAGTTACCTTCGGAAAAAGAGTTGGTAGCTCTTGATCCGGCAAACAAACCACCGCTGGTA
GCGGTGGTTTTTTTGTTTGCAAGCAGCAGATTACGCGCAGAAAAAAAGGATCTCAAGAAGATCCTTTGAT
CTTTTCTACGGGGTCTGACGCTCAGTGGAACGAAAACTCACGTTAAGGGATTTTGGTCATGAGATTATCA
AAAAGGATCTTCACCTAGATCCTTTTAAATTAAAAATGAAGTTTTAAATCAATCTAAAGTATATATGAGT
AAACTTGGTCTGACAGTTACCAATGCTTAATCAGTGAGGCACCTATCTCAGCGATCTGTCTATTTCGTTC
ATCCATAGTTGCCTGACTCCCCGTCGTGTAGATAACTACGATACGGGAGGGCTTACCATCTGGCCCCAGT
GCTGCAATGATACCGCGAGACCCACGCTCACCGGCTCCAGATTTATCAGCAATAAACCAGCCAGCCGGAA
GGGCCGAGCGCAGAAGTGGTCCTGCAACTTTATCCGCCTCCATCCAGTCTATTAATTGTTGCCGGGAAGC
TAGAGTAAGTAGTTCGCCAGTTAATAGTTTGCGCAACGTTGTTGCCATTGCTACAGGCATCGTGGTGTCA
CGCTCGTCGTTTGGTATGGCTTCATTCAGCTCCGGTTCCCAACGATCAAGGCGAGTTACATGATCCCCCA
TGTTGTGCAAAAAAGCGGTTAGCTCCTTCGGTCCTCCGATCGTTGTCAGAAGTAAGTTGGCCGCAGTGTT
ATCACTCATGGTTATGGCAGCACTGCATAATTCTCTTACTGTCATGCCATCCGTAAGATGCTTTTCTGTG
ACTGGTGAGTACTCAACCAAGTCATTCTGAGAATAGTGTATGCGGCGACCGAGTTGCTCTTGCCCGGCGT
CAATACGGGATAATACCGCGCCACATAGCAGAACTTTAAAAGTGCTCATCATTGGAAAACGTTCTTCGGG
GCGAAAACTCTCAAGGATCTTACCGCTGTTGAGATCCAGTTCGATGTAACCCACTCGTGCACCCAACTGA
TCTTCAGCATCTTTTACTTTCACCAGCGTTTCTGGGTGAGCAAAAACAGGAAGGCAAAATGCCGCAAAAA
AGGGAATAAGGGCGACACGGAAATGTTGAATACTCATACTCTTCCTTTTTCAATATTATTGAAGCATTTA
TCAGGGTTATTGTCTCATGAGCGGATACATATTTGAATGTATTTAGAAAAATAAACAAATAGGGGTTCCG
CGCACATTTCCCCGAAAAGTGCCAC
