>Addgene plasmid #61373 | 4xnrUAS:GFP | addgene partial sequence | sequence record 102007 | M13pUC-Rev 5'-AGCGGATAACAATTTCACACAGG-3'
AACAAAAGCTGGTACCCAGAGGTGTAAAGTACTTGAGTAATTTTACTTGATTACTGTACTTAAGTATTAT
TTTTGGGGATTTTTACTTTACTTGAGTACAATTAAAAATCAATACTTTTACTTTTACTTAATTACATTTT
TTTAGAAAAAAAAGTACTTTTTACTCCTTACAATTTTATTTACAGTCAAAAAGTACTTATTTTTTGGAGA
TCACTTCATTCTATTTTCCCTTGCTATTACCAAACCAATTGAATTGCGCTGATGCCCAGTTTAATTTAAA
TGTTATTTATTCTGCCTATGAAAATCGTTTTCACATTATATGAAATTGGTCAGACATGTTCATTGGTCCT
TTGGAAGTGACGTCATGTCACATCTATTACCACAATGCACAGCACCTTGACCTGGAAATTAGGGAAATTA
TAACAGTCAATCAGTGGAAGAAAATGGAGGAAGTATGTGATTCATCAGCAGCTGCGAGCAGCACAGTCCA
AAATCAGCCACAGGATCAAGAGCACCCGTGGCCGTATCTTCGCGAATTCTTTTCTTTAAGTGGTGTAAAT
AAAGATTCATTCAAGATGAAATGTGTCCTCTGTCTCCCGCGGGCCCCCCCTCGAGGTCGACGGTATCGAT
AAGCTTGATATCGAATTCCTGCAGCCCGGGGGATCACGCGGCCATCAAGCTTAGGCCTCCACGGTGGCTT
CTAATCCGTGAGTCCTAGCGGGTGACAGCCCT
