>Addgene plasmid #61373 | 4xnrUAS:GFP | addgene partial sequence | sequence record 102302 | EGFP-C 5'-CATGGTCCTGCTGGAGTTCGTG-3'
TGTACAAGTAAAGCGGCCGCCACCGCGGTGGAGCTCGAATTAATTCATCGATGATGATCCAGACATGATA
AGATACATTGATGAGTTTGGACAAACCACAACTAGAATGCAGTGAAAAAAATGCTTTATTTGTGAAATTT
GTGATGCTATTGCTTTATTTGTAACCATTATAAGCTGCAATAAACAAGTTAACAACAACAATTGCATTCA
TTTTATGTTTCAGGTTCAGGGGGAGGTGTGGGAGGTTTTTTAAAGCAAGTAAAACCTCTACAAATGTGGT
ATGGCTGATTATGATCCTCTAGATCAGATCCACTAGTTCTAGAGCGGCCGCAGATCTGTCTCTGCTCACG
TTTCCTGCTATTTGCAGCCTCTCTATCAAGACTAATACACCTCTTCCCGCATCGGCTGCCTGTGAGAGGC
TTTTCAGCACTGCAGGATTGCTTTTCAGCCCCAAAAGAGCTAGGCTTGACACTAACAATTTTGAGAATCA
GCTTCTACTGAAGTTAAATCTGAGGTTTTACAACTTTGAGTAGCGTGTACTGGCATTAGATTGTCTGTCT
TATAGTTTGATAATTAAATACAAACAGTTCTAAAGCAGGATAAAACCTTGTATGCATTTCATTTAATGTT
TTTTGAGATTAAAAGCTTAAACAAGAATCTCTAGTTTTCTTTCTTGCTTTTACTTTTACTTCCTTAATAC
TCAAGTACAATTTTAATGGAGTACTTTTTTACTTTTACTCAAGTAAGATTCTAGCCAGATACTTTTACTT
TTAATTGAGTAAAATTTTCCCTAAGTACTTGTACTTTCACTTGAGTAAAATTTTTGAGTACTTTTTACAC
CTCTGGAGCTCCAATTCGCCCTATAGTGAGTCGTATT
